>Addgene plasmid #145448 | pGBW-m4046176 | depositor full sequence | sequence record 287625 | Full Sequence
GCGGCCGCCCCACACACCATAGCTTCAAAATGTTTCTACTCCTTTTTTACTCTTCCAGATTTTCTCGGAC
TCCGCGCATCGCCGTACCACTTCAAAACACCCAAGCACAGCATACTAAATTTCCCCTCTTTCTTCCTCTA
GGGTGTCGTTAATTACCCGTACTAAAGGTTTGGAAAAGAAAAAAGAGACCGCCTCGTTTCTTTTTCTTCG
TCGAAAAAGGCAATAAAAATTTTTATCACGTTTCTTTTTCTTGAAAATTTTTTTTTTTGATTTTTTTCTC
TTTCGATGACCTCCCATTGATATTTAAGTTAATAAACGGTCTTCAATTTCTCAAGTTTCAGTTTCATTTT
TCTTGTTCTATTACAACTTTTTTTACTTCTTGCTCATTAGAAAGAAAGCATAGCAATCTAATCTAAGTTT
TAATTACAAAATGTTTCACCTGGTCGACTTCCAAGTTACAATCGCAGAGATTTTACTTATAATCATGAGG
ACTTTCAAGGTGTCTATTTGGAATTTGGATTACATTATCAACTTGATCATTAAAAACTTGTCAAAGAGTT
TGACCGAAAATAAGTATTCCCAGTTAGATGAAGAACAACCTATGGAAATAGACCTCGTGCCGAGAGGTTC
TCACCATCATCACCATCATTAAACAGGCCCCTTTTCCTTTGTCGATATCATGTAATTAGTTATGTCACGC
TTACATTCACGCCCTCCTCCCACATCCGCTCTAACCGAAAAGGAAGGAGTTAGACAACCTGAAGTCTAGG
TCCCTATTTATTTTTTTTAATAGTTATGTTAGTATTAAGAACGTTATTTATATTTCAAATTTTTCTTTTT
TTTCTGTACAAAGCGGCCGCCGAACCACTAGTGCACTGCAGTACACGGTTTCCTTGAAATTTTTTTGATT
CGGTAATCTCCGAACAGAAGGAAGAACGAAGGAAGGAGCACAGACTTAGATTGGTATATATACGCATATG
TAGTGTTGAAGAAACATGAAATTGCCCAGTATTCTTAACCCAACTGCACAGAACAAAAACGTGCAGGAAA
CGAAGATAAATCATGTCGAAAGCTACATATAAGGAACGTGCTGCTACTCATCCTAGTCCTGTTGCTGCCA
AGCTATTTAATATCATGCACGAAAAGCAAACAAACTTGTGTGCTTCATTGGATGTTCGTACCACCAAGGA
ATTACTGGAGTTAGTTGAAGCATTAGGTCCCAAAATTTGTTTACTAAAAACACATGTGGATATCTTGACT
GATTTTTCCATGGAGGGCACAGTTAAGCCGCTAAAGGCATTATCCGCCAAGTACAATTTTTTACTCTTCG
AGGACAGAAAATTTGCTGACATTGGTAATACAGTCAAATTGCAGTACTCTGCGGGTGTATACAGAATAGC
AGAATGGGCAGACATTACGAATGCACACGGTGTGGTGGGCCCAGGTATTGTTAGCGGTTTGAAGCAGGCG
GCAGAAGAAGTAACAAAGGAACCTAGAGGCCTTTTGATGTTAGCAGAATTGTCATGCAAGGGCTCCCTAT
CTACTGGAGAATATACTAAGGGTACTGTTGACATTGCGAAGAGCGACAAAGATTTTGTTATCGGCTTTAT
TGCTCAAAGAGACATGGGTGGAAGAGATGAAGGTTACGATTGGTTGATTATGACACCCGGTGTGGGTTTA
GATGACAAGGGAGATGCATTGGGTCAACAGTATAGAACCGTGGATGATGTGGTTTCTACAGGATCTGACA
TTATTATTGTTGGAAGAGGACTATTTGCAAAGGGAAGGGATGCTAAGGTAGAGGGTGAACGTTACAGAAA
AGCAGGCTGGGAAGCATATTTGAGAAGATGCGGCCAGCAAAACTAAAAAACTGTATTATAAGTAAATGCA
TGTATACTAAACTCACAAATTAGAGCTTCAATTTAATTATATCAGTTATTACCCGAGTAACGAAGCATCT
GTGCTTCATTTTGTAGAACAAAAATGCAACGCGAGAGCGCTAATTTTTCAAACAAAGAATCTGAGCTGCA
TTTTTACAGAACAGAAATGCAACGCGAAAGCGCTATTTTACCAACGAAGAATCTGTGCTTCATTTTTGTA
AAACAAAAATGCAACGCGAGAGCGCTAATTTTTCAAACAAAGAATCTGAGCTGCATTTTTACAGAACAGA
AATGCAACGCGAGAGCGCTATTTTACCAACAAAGAATCTATACTTCTTTTTTGTTCTACAAAAATGCATC
CCGAGAGCGCTATTTTTCTAACAAAGCATCTTAGATTACTTTTTTTCTCCTTTGTGCGCTCTATAATGCA
GTCTCTTGATAACTTTTTGCACTGTAGGTCCGTTAAGGTTAGAAGAAGGCTACTTTGGTGTCTATTTTCT
CTTCCATAAAAAAAGCCTGACTCCACTTCCCGCGTTTACTGATTACTAGCGAAGCTGCGGGTGCATTTTT
TCAAGATAAAGGCATCCCCGATTATATTCTATACCGATGTGGATTGCGCATACTTTGTGAACAGAAAGTG
ATAGCGTTGATGATTCTTCATTGGTCAGAAAATTATGAACGGTTTCTTCTATTTTGTCTCTATATACTAC
GTATAGGAAATGTTTACATTTTCGTATTGTTTTCGATTCACTCTATGAATAGTTCTTACTACAATTTTTT
TGTCTAAAGAGTAATACTAGAGATAAACATAAAAAATGTAGAGGTCGAGTTTAGATGCAAGTTCAAGGAG
CGAAAGGTGGATGGGTAGGTTATATAGGGATATAGCACAGAGATATATAGCAAAGAGATACTTTTGAGCA
ATGTTTGTGGAAGCGGTATTCGCAATATTTTAGTAGCTCGTTACAGTCCGGTGCGTTTTTGGTTTTTTGA
AAGTGCGTCATCAGAGCGCTTTTGGTTTTCAAAAGCGCTCTGAAGTTCCTATACTTTCTAGCTAGAGAAT
AGGAACTTCCCGAGCGGCCGCGTGTTACAAGCTTGACTCCAGCGTAACTGGACTGCAATCAACTCACTGG
CTCACCTTCACGGGTGGGCCTTTCTTCGGTAGAAAATCAAAGGATCTTCTTGAGATCCTTTTTTTCTGCG
CGTAATCTGCTGCTTGCAAACAAAAAAACCACCGCTACCAGCGGTGGTTTGTTTGCCGGATCAAGAGCTA
CCAACTCTTTTTCCGAGGTAACTGGCTTCAGCAGAGCGCAGATACCAAATACTGTTCTTCTAGTGTAGCC
GTAGTTAGGCCACCACTTCAAGAACTCTGTAGCACCGCCTACATACCTCGCTCTGCTAATCCTGTTACCA
GTGGCTGCTGCCAGTGGCGATAAGTCGTGTCTTACCGGGTTGGACTCAAGACGATAGTTACCGGATAAGG
CGCAGCGGTCGGGCTGAACGGGGGGTTCGTGCACACAGCCCAGCTTGGAGCGAACGACCTACACCGAACT
GAGATACCTACAGCGTGAGCTATGAGAAAGCGCCACGCTTCCCGAAGGGAGAAAGGCGGACAGGTATCCG
GTAAGCGGCAGGGTCGGAACAGGAGAGCGCACGAGGGAGCTTCCAGGGGTAAACGCCTGGTATCTTTATA
GTCCTGTCGGGTTTCGCCACCTCTGACTTGAGCATCGATTTTTGTGATGCTCGTCAGGGGGGCGGAGCCT
ATGGAAAAACGCCAGCAACGCAGAAAGGCCCACCCGAAGGTGAGCCAGGTGATTACATTTGGGCCCTCAT
CAGAGGTTTTCACCGTCATCACCGAAACGCGCGAGGCAGCTGCGGTAAAGCTCATCAGCGTGGTCGTGAA
GCGATTCACAGATGTCTGCCTGTTCATCCGCGTCCAGCTCGTTGAGTTTCTCCAGAAGCGTTAATGTCTG
GCTTCTGATAAAGCGGGCCATGTTAAGGGCGGTTTTTTCCTGTTTGGTCACTTACCAATGCTTAATCAGT
GAGGCACCTATCTCAGCGATCTGTCTATTTCGTTCATCCATAGTTGCCTGACTCCCCGTCGTGTAGATAA
CTACGATGCGGGAGGGCTTACCATCTGGCCCCAGTGCTGCAATGATACCGCGAGACCCACGCTCACCGGC
TCCAGATTTATCAGCAATAAACCAGCCAGCCGGGAGGGCCGAGCGCAGAAGTGATCCTGCAACTTTATCC
GCCTCCATCCAGTCTATTAATTGTTGCCGGGAAGCTAGAGTAAGTAGTTCGCCAGTTAATAGTTTGCGCA
ACGTTGTTGCCATTGCTACAGGCATCGTGGTGTCACGCTCGTCGTTTGGTATGGCTTCATTCAGCTCCGG
TTCCCAACGATCAAGGCGAGTTACATGATCCCCCATGTTGTGCAAAAAAGCGGTTAGCTCCTTCGGTCCT
CCGATCGTTGCCAGAAGTAAGTTGGCCGCAGTGTTATCACTCATGGTTATGGCAGCACTGCATAATTCTC
TTACTGTCATGCCATCCGTGAGATGCTTTTCTGTGACTGGTGAGTACTCAACCAAGTCATTCTGAGAATA
GTGTATGCGGCGACCGAGTTGCTCTTGCCCGGCGTCAATACGGGATAATACCGCGCCACATAGCAGAACT
TTAAAAGTGCTCATCATTGGAAAACGTTCTTCGGGGCGTAAACTCTCAAGGATCTTACCGCTGTTGAGAT
CCAGTTCGATGTAACCCACTCGTGCACCCAACTGATCTTCAGCATCTTTTACTTTCACCAGCGTTTCTGG
GTGAGCAAAAACAGGAAGGCAAAATGCCGCAAAAAAGGGAATAAGGGCGACACGGAAATGTTGAATACTC
ATTTTAGCTTCCTTAGCTCCTGAAAATCTCGATAACTCAAAAAATACGCCCGGTAGTGATCTTATTTCAT
TATGGTGAAAGTTGGAACCTCTTACGTGCCGATCAAGTCAAAAGCCTCCGGTCGGAGGCTTTTGACTTTC
TGCTATGGAGGTCAGGTATGATTTAAATGGTCAGTTAGA
Features (pLannotate 1.2.2; 13 found; start..end, strand, type, name):
     10..417     +  promoter       TEF1 promoter: S. cerevisiae TEF1; promoter for EF-1α
    431..613     +  CDS            NS6_SARS2: Experimental evidence at protein level: Swiss-Prot protein existence level 1. Disrupts cell nuclear import complex formation by tethering karyopherin alpha 2 and karyopherin beta 1 to the membrane. Retention of import factors at the ER/Golgi membrane leads to a loss of transport into the nucleus. Thereby prevents STAT1 nuclear translocation in response to interferon signaling, thus blocking the expression of interferon stimulated genes (ISGs) that display multiple antiviral activities (PubMed:33097660). Suppresses IFN-beta production possibly by blocking IRF3 nuclear translocation (PubMed:3297
    678..850     +  terminator     CYC1 terminator (fragment): S. cerevisiae CYC1; transcription terminator for CYC1
    886..1062    +  promoter       URA3 promoter (fragment): S. cerevisiae URA3
   1063..1866    +  CDS            URA3: orotidine-5'-phosphate decarboxylase, required for uracil biosynthesis; S. cerevisiae URA3; yeast auxotrophic marker, counterselectable with 5-fluoroorotic acid (5-FOA)
   1949..2931    -  rep_origin     2μ ori: yeast 2μ plasmid origin of replication
   3009..3038    +  terminator     T3Te terminator: phage T3 early transcription terminator
   3060..3647    +  rep_origin     ori: high-copy-number ColE1/pMB1/pBR322/pUC origin of replication
   3659..3686    -  terminator     T7Te terminator: phage T7 early transcription terminator
   3710..3901    -  CDS            rop: Rop protein, which maintains plasmids at low copy number; rop
   3902..4762    -  CDS            AmpR: β-lactamase; bla; confers resistance to ampicillin, carbenicillin, and related antibiotics
   4763..4865    -  promoter       cat promoter: promoter of the E. coli cat gene encoding chloramphenicol acetyltransferase
   4866..4897    -  terminator     tonB terminator: bidirectional E. coli tonB-P14 transcription terminator
