[The description below was written by a language model from this plasmid's Addgene catalogue record and pLannotate feature annotations shown in this document.]
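Description:
pGBW-m4046176 is an episomal yeast expression plasmid and E. coli shuttle vector built to produce the SARS-CoV-2 ORF6 accessory protein in Saccharomyces cerevisiae. In bacteria it replicates from a ColE1/pUC-type origin and is selected with ampicillin. The β-lactamase gene appears in the annotation to be driven by a cat promoter and is followed by a sequence annotated as rop. The catalogue nonetheless lists the plasmid as high copy. Short phage T3 and T7 early terminators and a tonB terminator flank the bacterial modules, presumably insulating them from read-through transcription. In yeast, the 2μ origin supports multicopy episomal maintenance. The URA3 marker, with part of its native promoter, allows selection in uracil auxotrophs and counterselection with 5-fluoroorotic acid.

The expression cassette places the ORF6 coding sequence under the strong constitutive TEF1 promoter and ends in a CYC1 terminator fragment. The insert was made by gene synthesis and recoded for S. cerevisiae codon usage, based on the viral reference protein. According to the catalogue, the backbone supplies a C-terminal thrombin-cleavable 6xHis tag. The feature table does not annotate this tag separately, though a short unannotated stretch lies between the ORF6 coding region and the terminator. Such a tag would allow affinity purification or detection, with optional removal by protease. ORF6 is a small viral protein that interferes with nuclear import, blocking STAT1 translocation and dampening interferon signalling. The plasmid suits constitutive expression of the tagged protein in yeast for production, purification or functional studies, although the record gives no more specific application.
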