Addgene plasmid #145448: pGBW-m4046176
Purpose: Yeast Expression plasmid for SARS-CoV-2 ORF6 protein
Depositing lab: Ginkgo Bioworks & Benjie Chen. Depositing organization: Ginkgo Bioworks.
Backbone
  Vector backbone: AmpR; 2u URA3
  Backbone size w/o insert (bp): 4078
  Vector type: Yeast Expression
  Selectable markers: URA3
Growth in bacteria
  Bacterial resistance: Ampicillin, 100 μg/mL
  Growth temperature: 37°C
  Growth strain: DH5alpha
  Copy number: High Copy
Gene/Insert
  Gene/Insert name: SARS-CoV-2 ORF6 protein
  Species: S. cerevisiae (budding yeast); Severe acute respiratory syndrome coronavirus 2
  Insert size (bp): 179
  Mutation: Saccharomyces cerevisiae recode 1
  Entrez Gene: ORF6 (a.k.a. GU280_gp06)
  Promoter: pTEF1
  Tag / fusion protein: Cleavable thrombin;6xHIS (C terminal on backbone)
  Cloning method: Unknown
Resource information
  A portion of this plasmid was derived from a plasmid made by: GinkgoBioworks
Depositor comments: NCBI Reference Sequence: YP_009724394.1Created by gene synthesis with Not1 site.
How to cite: pGBW-m4046176 was a gift from Ginkgo Bioworks & Benjie Chen (Addgene plasmid # 145448 ; http://n2t.net/addgene:145448 ; RRID:Addgene_145448)
